Addgene plasmid #49425: GFP-ATG8(416)/GFP-AUT7(416)
Purpose: Expresses ATG8 fused at the N terminus to GFP under the control of the endogenous promoter in the pRS416 vector.
Depositing lab: Daniel Klionsky. Depositing organization: University of Michigan. Publication: Cvt18/Gsa12 is required for cytoplasm-to-vacuole transport, pexophagy, and autophagy in Saccharomyces cerevisiae and Pichia pastoris. Guan J, Stromhaug PE, George MD, Habibzadegah-Tari P, Bevan A, Dunn WA Jr, Klionsky DJ. Mol Biol Cell. 2001 Dec;12(12):3821-38. 10.1091/mbc.12.12.3821 PubMed 11739783.
Backbone
  Vector backbone: pRS416
  Backbone size w/o insert (bp): 4898
  Vector type: Bacterial Expression, Yeast Expression
  Selectable markers: URA3
Growth in bacteria
  Bacterial resistance: Ampicillin, 100 μg/mL
  Growth temperature: 37°C
  Growth strain: DH5alpha
  Copy number: Low Copy
Gene/Insert
  Gene/Insert name: autophagy-related 8 (alt names: ATG8; AUT7; APG8)
  Species: S. cerevisiae (budding yeast)
  Entrez Gene: ATG8 (a.k.a. YBL078C, APG8, AUT7, CVT5)
  Promoter: ATG8
  Tag / fusion protein: GFP (N terminal on insert)
  Cloning method: Restriction Enzyme; 5′ cloning site EcoRI (unknown if destroyed); 3′ cloning site XhoI (unknown if destroyed)
  Sequencing primers: 5′ NA; 3′ NA
Terms and licenses: Academic/Nonprofit Terms; Industry Terms: Not Available to Industry
How to cite: GFP-ATG8(416)/GFP-AUT7(416) was a gift from Daniel Klionsky (Addgene plasmid # 49425 ; http://n2t.net/addgene:49425 ; RRID:Addgene_49425)
