[The description below was written by a language model from this plasmid's Addgene catalogue record and pLannotate feature annotations shown in this document.]
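Description:
GFP-ATG8(416), also called GFP-AUT7(416), is a yeast–E. coli shuttle plasmid built on the pRS416 backbone for expressing a GFP-tagged form of the Saccharomyces cerevisiae autophagy protein Atg8. In yeast it is maintained as a centromeric plasmid through a CEN6/ARS element, which keeps it at roughly chromosomal copy number, and it is selected by the URA3 auxotrophic marker (with its own promoter), which can also be counterselected with 5-FOA. In bacteria it replicates from a ColE1/pUC-type origin and is selected with ampicillin through the β-lactamase gene. The catalogue lists it as low copy even though the annotated origin is of the high-copy type. An f1 origin, the T7 and T3 promoters and remnants of the lacZα/pBluescript polylinker are standard backbone features that flank the insert.

The insert, placed between the EcoRI and XhoI sites of the polylinker, carries an Aequorea victoria-derived GFP open reading frame (matched by the annotation software to the variant sg12) followed a few bases downstream by the ATG8 coding sequence, giving an N-terminal GFP fusion. According to the record, expression is driven by the endogenous ATG8 promoter. The feature table does not annotate this promoter as such, but it does show yeast genomic sequence upstream of GFP, including a neighbouring uncharacterised open reading frame on the opposite strand, and some unannotated sequence after the ATG8 stop. Atg8 is a ubiquitin-like modifier that associates with Cvt vesicles and autophagosomes, so the fusion expressed at near-native levels serves as a fluorescent marker for following these structures and their delivery to the vacuole in studies of autophagy, the Cvt pathway and pexophagy.
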