Features (pLannotate 1.2.2; 22 found; start..end, strand, type, name):
     91..140     +  misc_feature   bom (fragment): basis of mobility region from pBR322
    148..363     +  promoter       URA3 promoter: S. cerevisiae URA3
    364..1167    +  CDS            URA3: orotidine-5'-phosphate decarboxylase, required for uracil biosynthesis; S. cerevisiae URA3; yeast auxotrophic marker, counterselectable with 5-fluoroorotic acid (5-FOA)
   1246..1297    +  misc_feature   bom (fragment): basis of mobility region from pBR322
   1325..1753    -  rep_origin     f1 ori (sequence partly withheld): f1 bacteriophage origin of replication; arrow indicates direction of (+) strand synthesis
   1757..1914    -  CDS            lacZα (fragment): LacZα fragment of β-galactosidase; lacZ fragment
   1917..1935    +  promoter       T7 promoter: promoter for bacteriophage T7 RNA polymerase
   1944..1979    +  misc_feature   MCS (fragment): pBluescript multiple cloning site
   1977..2390    -  CDS            YBH7_YEAST: Protein uncertain: Swiss-Prot protein existence level 5. From Saccharomyces cerevisiae (strain ATCC 204508 / S288c) (Baker's yeast).
   2556..3275    +  CDS            sg12: sg12 is a basic (constitutively fluorescent) long stokes shift fluorescent protein published in 1997, derived from Aequorea victoria.
   3282..3629    +  CDS            ATG8: ATG8_YEAST - Also known as APG8, AUT7, CVT5. Experimental evidence at protein level: Swiss-Prot protein existence level 1. Ubiquitin-like modifier involved in cytoplasm to vacuole transport (Cvt) vesicles and autophagosomes formation. With ATG4, mediates the delivery of the vesicles and autophagosomes to the vacuole via the microtubule cytoskeleton. Required for selective autophagic degradation of the nucleus (nucleophagy) as well as for mitophagy which contributes to regulate mitochondrial quantity and quality by eliminating the mitochondria to a basal level to fulfill cellular energy require
   3814..3867    +  misc_feature   MCS (fragment): pBluescript multiple cloning site
   3879..3897    -  promoter       T3 promoter: promoter for bacteriophage T3 RNA polymerase
   3942..3958    -  protein_bind   lac operator: The lac repressor binds to the lac operator to inhibit transcription in E. coli. This inhibition can be relieved by adding lactose or isopropyl-β-D-thiogalactopyranoside (IPTG). lac repressor encoded by lacI
   3966..3996    -  promoter       lac promoter: promoter for the E. coli lac operon
   4011..4032    -  protein_bind   CAP binding site: CAP binding activates transcription in the presence of cAMP. E. coli catabolite activator protein
   4045..4137    -  CDS            lacI (fragment): lac repressor; lacI; The lac repressor binds to the lac operator to inhibit transcription in E. coli. This inhibition can be relieved by adding lactose or isopropyl-β-D-thiogalactopyranoside (IPTG).
   4320..4908    -  rep_origin     ori: high-copy-number ColE1/pMB1/pBR322/pUC origin of replication
   5079..5939    -  CDS            AmpR: β-lactamase; bla; confers resistance to ampicillin, carbenicillin, and related antibiotics
   5940..6044    -  promoter       AmpR promoter: bla
   6081..6584    +  misc_feature   CEN/ARS: S. cerevisiae CEN6 centromere fused to an autonomously replicating sequence
   6652..6687    +  CDS            rop (fragment): Rop protein, which maintains plasmids at low copy number; rop
>Addgene plasmid #49425 | GFP-ATG8(416)/GFP-AUT7(416) | addgene full sequence | sequence record 210857 | Addgene NGS Result
CCCGGAGACGGTCACAGCTTGTCTGTAAGCGGATGCCGGGAGCAGACAAGCCCGTCAGGGCGCGTCAGCG
GGTGTTGGCGGGTGTCGGGGCTGGCTTAACTATGCGGCATCAGAGCAGATTGTACTGAGAGTGCACCATA
CCACCTTTTCAATTCATCATTTTTTTTTTATTCTTTTTTTTGATTTCGGTTTCCTTGAAATTTTTTTGAT
TCGGTAATCTCCGAACAGAAGGAAGAACGAAGGAAGGAGCACAGACTTAGATTGGTATATATACGCATAT
GTAGTGTTGAAGAAACATGAAATTGCCCAGTATTCTTAACCCAACTGCACAGAACAAAAACCTGCAGGAA
ACGAAGATAAATCATGTCGAAAGCTACATATAAGGAACGTGCTGCTACTCATCCTAGTCCTGTTGCTGCC
AAGCTATTTAATATCATGCACGAAAAGCAAACAAACTTGTGTGCTTCATTGGATGTTCGTACCACCAAGG
AATTACTGGAGTTAGTTGAAGCATTAGGTCCCAAAATTTGTTTACTAAAAACACATGTGGATATCTTGAC
TGATTTTTCCATGGAGGGCACAGTTAAGCCGCTAAAGGCATTATCCGCCAAGTACAATTTTTTACTCTTC
GAAGACAGAAAATTTGCTGACATTGGTAATACAGTCAAATTGCAGTACTCTGCGGGTGTATACAGAATAG
CAGAATGGGCAGACATTACGAATGCACACGGTGTGGTGGGCCCAGGTATTGTTAGCGGTTTGAAGCAGGC
GGCAGAAGAAGTAACAAAGGAACCTAGAGGCCTTTTGATGTTAGCAGAATTGTCATGCAAGGGCTCCCTA
TCTACTGGAGAATATACTAAGGGTACTGTTGACATTGCGAAGAGCGACAAAGATTTTGTTATCGGCTTTA
TTGCTCAAAGAGACATGGGTGGAAGAGATGAAGGTTACGATTGGTTGATTATGACACCCGGTGTGGGTTT
AGATGACAAGGGAGACGCATTGGGTCAACAGTATAGAACCGTGGATGATGTGGTCTCTACAGGATCTGAC
ATTATTATTGTTGGAAGAGGACTATTTGCAAAGGGAAGGGATGCTAAGGTAGAGGGTGAACGTTACAGAA
AAGCAGGCTGGGAAGCATATTTGAGAAGATGCGGCCAGCAAAACTAAAAAACTGTATTATAAGTAAATGC
ATGTATACTAAACTCACAAATTAGAGCTTCAATTTAATTATATCAGTTATTACCCTATGCGGTGTGAAAT
ACCGCACAGATGCGTAAGGAGAAAATACCGCATCAGGAAATTGTAAGCGTTAATATTTTGTTAAAATTCG
CGTTAAATTTTTGTTAAATCAGCTCATTTTTTAACCAATAGGCCGAAATCGGCAAAATCCCTTATAAATC
AAAAGAATAGACCGAGATAGGGT
[37 nt withheld, positions 1424-1460]
AAAGAACGTGGACTCCAACGTCAAAGG
[49 nt withheld, positions 1488-1536]
T
[91 nt withheld, positions 1538-1628]
G
[124 nt withheld, positions 1630-1753]
CCATTCGCCATTCAGGCTGCGCAACTGTTGGGAAGGGCGATCGGTGCGGGCCTCTTCGCTATTACGCCAG
CTGGCGAAAGGGGGATGTGCTGCAAGGCGATTAAGTTGGGTAACGCCAGGGTTTTCCCAGTCACGACGTT
GTAAAACGACGGCCAGTGAATTGTAATACGACTCACTATAGGGCGAATTGGAGCTCCACCGCGGTGGCGG
CCGCTCTAGAACTAGTAGGTCTCGCAAGAGAGCTGGTCAACAGAATCCAAAAATTGAGAAAGAAGTGTGG
TTTGGAAGCCACCGACGATGTTTTAGTGGAGTACGAATTAGTTAAAGATACTATCGACTTTGAAGCCATT
GTCAAAGAACATTTTGATATGTTAAGCAAGACCTGTAGATCCGACATTGCCAAATATGACGGCTCAAAGA
CAGACCCAATTGGTGATGAAGAACAATCTATTAATGACACCATTTTCAAATTAAAAGTGTTCAAATTATG
AAAACAACTCATATAAATACGTACAAATTTTTCTCTACTCGAAGTGATATAGATGTATATGTGTAAGTTT
ACGTTTAAGTTAGAGTCATGTAATGCTAACTGTCTCCACCGATAATGTTGTATAATACCCGTGAAATCAT
AGCACATGATATATCATCACCCGGAGGCCGGTTATTTTCGGCGGCGGCAAAAATATTTGGTATAATTATG
GAAATACAAAAAGGGGAACCATTAAAGGTTGAGGAGGGGATTGATAAGAGAATCTAATAATTGTAAAGTT
GAGAAAATCATAATAAAATAATTACTAGAGACATGGGATCCGGTAAAGGAGAAGAACTTTTCACTGGAGT
TGTCCCAATTCTTGTTGAATTAGATGGTGATGTTAATGGGCACAAATTTTCTGTCAGTGGAGAGGGTGAA
GGTGATGCAACATACGGAAAACTTACCCTTAAATTTATTTGCACTACTGGAAAACTACCTGTTCCATGGC
CAACACTTGTCACTACTTTCACTTATGGTGTTCAATGCTTTTCAAGATACCCAGATCATATGAAACGGCA
TGACTTTTTCAAGAGTGCCATGCCCGAAGGTTATGTACAGGAAAGAACTATATTTTTCAAAGATGACGGG
AACTACAAGACACGTGCTGAAGTCAAGTTTGAAGGTGATACCCTTGTTAATAGAATCGAGTTAAAAGGTA
TTGATTTTAAAGAAGATGGAAACATTCTTGGACACAAATTGGAATACAACTATAACTCACACAATGTATA
CATCATGGCAGACAAACAAAAGAATGGAATCAAAGTTAACTTCAAAATTAGACACAACATTGAAGATGGA
AGCGTTCAACTAGCAGACCATTATCAACAAAATACTCCAATTGGCGATGGCCCTGTCCTTTTACCAGACA
ACCATTACCTGTCCACACAATCTGCCCTTTCGAAAGATCCCAACGAAAAGAGAGACCACATGGTCCTTCT
TGAGTTTGTAACAGCTGCTGGGATTACACATGGCATGGATGAACTATACAAAGGATCCAAGTCTACATTT
AAGTCTGAATATCCATTTGAAAAAAGGAAGGCGGAGTCGGAGAGGATTGCTGACAGGTTCAAGAATAGGA
TACCTGTGATTTGCGAAAAAGCTGAAAAGTCAGATATTCCAGAGATTGATAAGCGTAAATATCTAGTTCC
TGCTGACCTTACCGTAGGGCAATTTGTTTATGTTATAAGAAAGAGAATTATGCTACCCCCTGAGAAGGCC
ATCTTCATTTTTGTCAATGATACTTTGCCACCTACTGCGGCGTTGATGTCTGCCATATATCAAGAACACA
AGGATAAGGACGGGTTTTTGTATGTCACTTACTCAGGAGAAAATACATTTGGCAGGTAGTCTTTTATATG
AAAAGAAATGAAGCGTTAACATCTAAAATCGAAATTATAGGGACTCATTAGCCATCTATTGTTCCAGTAT
AAGAATGTTTACATAAAAAATTCGAAAAAAAAAGATAAAATAAGGGAAAAATATATATATATTCATTAAG
AAGTTTTGTACACAACGGAGCCAAGATTTCGAATTCGATATCAAGCTTATCGATACCGTCGACCTCGAGG
GGGGGCCCGGTACCAGCTTTTGTTCCCTTTAGTGAGGGTTAATTTCGAGCTTGGCGTAATCATGGTCATA
GCTGTTTCCTGTGTGAAATTGTTATCCGCTCACAATTCCACACAACATACGAGCCGGAAGCATAAAGTGT
AAAGCCTGGGGTGCCTAATGAGTGAGCTAACTCACATTAATTGCGTTGCGCTCACTGCCCGCTTTCCAGT
CGGGAAACCTGTCGTGCCAGCTGCATTAATGAATCGGCCAACGCGCGGGGAGAGGCGGTTTGCGTATTGG
GCGCTCTTCCGCTTCCTCGCTCACTGACTCGCTGCGCTCGGTCGTTCGGCTGCGGCGAGCGGTATCAGCT
CACTCAAAGGCGGTAATACGGTTATCCACAGAATCAGGGGATAACGCAGGAAAGAACATGTGAGCAAAAG
GCCAGCAAAAGGCCAGGAACCGTAAAAAGGCCGCGTTGCTGGCGTTTTTCCATAGGCTCCGCCCCCCTGA
CGAGCATCACAAAAATCGACGCTCAAGTCAGAGGTGGCGAAACCCGACAGGACTATAAAGATACCAGGCG
TTTCCCCCTGGAAGCTCCCTCGTGCGCTCTCCTGTTCCGACCCTGCCGCTTACCGGATACCTGTCCGCCT
TTCTCCCTTCGGGAAGCGTGGCGCTTTCTCATAGCTCACGCTGTAGGTATCTCAGTTCGGTGTAGGTCGT
TCGCTCCAAGCTGGGCTGTGTGCACGAACCCCCCGTTCAGCCCGACCGCTGCGCCTTATCCGGTAACTAT
CGTCTTGAGTCCAACCCGGTAAGACACGACTTATCGCCACTGGCAGCAGCCACTGGTAACAGGATTAGCA
GAGCGAGGTATGTAGGCGGTGCTACAGAGTTCTTGAAGTGGTGGCCTAACTACGGCTACACTAGAAGAAC
AGTATTTGGTATCTGCGCTCTGCTGAAGCCAGTTACCTTCGGAAAAAGAGTTGGTAGCTCTTGATCCGGC
AAACAAACCACCGCTGGTAGCGGTGGTTTTTTTGTTTGCAAGCAGCAGATTACGCGCAGAAAAAAAGGAT
CTCAAGAAGATCCTTTGATCTTTTCTACGGGGTCTGACGCTCAGTGGAACGAAAACTCACGTTAAGGGAT
TTTGGTCATGAGATTATCAAAAAGGATCTTCACCTAGATCCTTTTAAATTAAAAATGAAGTTTTAAATCA
ATCTAAAGTATATATGAGTAAACTTGGTCTGACAGTTACCAATGCTTAATCAGTGAGGCACCTATCTCAG
CGATCTGTCTATTTCGTTCATCCATAGTTGCCTGACTCCCCGTCGTGTAGATAACTACGATACGGGAGGG
CTTACCATCTGGCCCCAGTGCTGCAATGATACCGCGAGACCCACGCTCACCGGCTCCAGATTTATCAGCA
ATAAACCAGCCAGCCGGAAGGGCCGAGCGCAGAAGTGGTCCTGCAACTTTATCCGCCTCCATCCAGTCTA
TTAATTGTTGCCGGGAAGCTAGAGTAAGTAGTTCGCCAGTTAATAGTTTGCGCAACGTTGTTGCCATTGC
TACAGGCATCGTGGTGTCACGCTCGTCGTTTGGTATGGCTTCATTCAGCTCCGGTTCCCAACGATCAAGG
CGAGTTACATGATCCCCCATGTTGTGCAAAAAAGCGGTTAGCTCCTTCGGTCCTCCGATCGTTGTCAGAA
GTAAGTTGGCCGCAGTGTTATCACTCATGGTTATGGCAGCACTGCATAATTCTCTTACTGTCATGCCATC
CGTAAGATGCTTTTCTGTGACTGGTGAGTACTCAACCAAGTCATTCTGAGAATAGTGTATGCGGCGACCG
AGTTGCTCTTGCCCGGCGTCAATACGGGATAATACCGCGCCACATAGCAGAACTTTAAAAGTGCTCATCA
TTGGAAAACGTTCTTCGGGGCGAAAACTCTCAAGGATCTTACCGCTGTTGAGATCCAGTTCGATGTAACC
CACTCGTGCACCCAACTGATCTTCAGCATCTTTTACTTTCACCAGCGTTTCTGGGTGAGCAAAAACAGGA
AGGCAAAATGCCGCAAAAAAGGGAATAAGGGCGACACGGAAATGTTGAATACTCATACTCTTCCTTTTTC
AATATTATTGAAGCATTTATCAGGGTTATTGTCTCATGAGCGGATACATATTTGAATGTATTTAGAAAAA
TAAACAAATAGGGGTTCCGCGCACATTTCCCCGAAAAGTGCCACCTGGGTCCTTTTCATCACGTGCTATA
AAAATAATTATAATTTAAATTTTTTAATATAAATATATAAATTAAAAATAGAAAGTAAAAAAAGAAATTA
AAGAAAAAATAGTTTTTGTTTTCCGAAGATGTAAAAGACTCTAGGGGGATCGCCAACAAATACTACCTTT
TATCTTGCTCTTCCTGCTCTCAGGTATTAATGCCGAATTGTTTCATCTTGTCTGTGTAGAAGACCACACA
CGAAAATCCTGTGATTTTACATTTTACTTATCGTTAATCGAATGTATATCTATTTAATCTGCTTTTCTTG
TCTAATAAATATATATGTAAAGTACGCTTTTTGTTGAAATTTTTTAAACCTTTGTTTATTTTTTTTTCTT
CATTCCGTAACTCTTCTACCTTCTTTATTTACTTTCTAAAATCCAAATACAAAACATAAAAATAAATAAA
CACAGAGTAAATTCCCAAATTATTCCATCATTAAAAGATACGAGGCGCGTGTAAGTTACAGGCAAGCGAT
CCGTCTAAGAAACCATTATTATCATGACATTAACCTATAAAAATAGGCGTATCACGAGGCCCTTTCGTCT
CGCGCGTTTCGGTGATGACGGTGAAAACCTCTGACACATGCAGCT
