>Addgene plasmid #49425 | GFP-ATG8(416)/GFP-AUT7(416) | addgene partial sequence | sequence record 77010 | pRSII-F1 5'-CGGCATCAGAGCAGATTGTAC-3'
TTTTTTTTGATTTCGGTTTCCTTGAAATTTTTTTGATTCGGTAATCTCCGAACAGAAGGAAGAACGAAGG
AAGGAGCACAGACTTAGATTGGTATATATACGCATATGTAGTGTTGAAGAAACATGAAATTGCCCAGTAT
TCTTAACCCAACTGCACAGAACAAAAACCTGCAGGAAACGAAGATAAATCATGTCGAAAGCTACATATAA
GGAACGTGCTGCTACTCATCCTAGTCCTGTTGCTGCCAAGCTATTTAATATCATGCACGAAAAGCAAACA
AACTTGTGTGCTTCATTGGATGTTCGTACCACCAAGGAATTACTGGAGTTAGTTGAAGCATTAGGTCCCA
AAATTTGTTTACTAAAAACACATGTGGATATCTTGACTGATTTTTCCATGGAGGGCACAGTTAAGCCGCT
AAAGGCATTATCCGCCAAGTACAATTTTTTACTCTTCGAAGACAGAAAATTTGCTGACATTGGTAATACA
GTCAAATTGCAGTACTCTGCGGGTGTATACAGAATAGCAGAATGGGCAGACATTACGAATGCACACGGTG
TGGTGGGCCCAGGTATTGTTAGCGGTTTGAAGCAGGCGGCAGAAGAAGTAACAAAGGAACCTAGAGGCCT
TTTGATGTTAGCAGAATTGTCATGCAAGGGCTCCCTATCTACTGGAGAATATACTAAGGGTACTGTTGAC
ATTGCGAAGAGCGACAAAGATTTTGTTATCGGCTTTATTGCTCAAAGAGACATGGGTGGAAGAGAT
