>Addgene plasmid #49425 | GFP-ATG8(416)/GFP-AUT7(416) | addgene partial sequence | sequence record 77011 | pGEX3
TGATAATAATGGTTTCTTAGACGGATCGCTTGCCTGTAACTTACACGCGCCTCGTATCTTTTAATGATGG
AATAATTTGGGAATTTACTCTGTGTTTATTTATTTTTATGTTTTGTATTTGGATTTTAGAAAGTAAATAA
AGAAGGTAGAAGAGTTACGGAATGAAGAAAAAAAAATAAACAAAGGTTTAAAAAATTTCAACAAAAAGCG
TACTTTACATATATATTTATTAGACAAGAAAAGCAGATTAAATAGATATACATTCGATTAACGATAAGTA
AAATGTAAAATCACAGGATTTTCGTGTGTGGTCTTCTACACAGACAAGATGAAACAATTCGGCATTAATA
CCTGAGAGCAGGAAGAGCAAGATAAAAGGTAGTATTTGTTGGCGATCCCCCTAGAGTCTTTTACATCTTC
GGAAAACAAAAACTATTTTTTCTTTAATTTCTTTTTTTACTTTCTATTTTTAATTTATATATTTATATTA
AAAAATTTAAATTATAATTATTTTTATAGCACGTGATGAAAAGGACCCAGGTGGCACTTTTCGGGGAAAT
GTGCGCGGAACCCCTATTTGTTTATTTTTCTAAATACATTCAAATATGTATCCGCTCATGAGACAATAAC
CCTGATAAATGCTTCAATAATATTGAAAAAGGAAGAGTATGAGTATTCAACATTTCCGTGTCGCCCTTAT
TCCCTTTTTTGCGGCATTTTGCCTTCCTGTTTTTGCTCACCCAGAAACGCTGGTGAAAGTAAAAGATGCT
GAAGATCA
